>Addgene plasmid #145528 | pGBW-m4046329 | depositor full sequence | sequence record 287705 | Full Sequence
GCGGCCGCTTGCTATATTGAAGTACGGATTAGAAGCCGCCGAGCGGGCGACAGCCCTCCGACGGAAGACT
CTCCTCCGTGCGTCCTCGTCTTCACCGGTCGCGTTCCTGAAACGCAGATGTGCCTCGCGCCGCACTGCTC
CGAACAATAAAGATTCTACAATACTAGCTTTTATGGTTATGAAGAGGAAAAATTGGCAGTAACCTGGCCC
CACAAACCTTCAAATTAACGAATCAAATTAACAACCATAGGATGATAATGCGATTAGTTTTTTAGCCTTA
TTTCTGGGGTAATTAATCAGCGAAGCGATGATTTTTGATCTATTAACAGATATATAAATGGAAAAGCTGC
ATAACCACTTTAACTAATACTTTCAACATTTTCAGTTTGTATTACTTCTTATTCAAATGTCATAAAAGTA
TCAACAAAAAATTGTTAATATACCTCTATACTTTAACGTCAAGGAGAAAAAACTATAATGTTTCATCTCG
TTGACTTTCAGGTTACTATAGCAGAGATATTACTAATTATTATGAGGACTTTTAAAGTTTCCATTTGGAA
TCTTGATTACATCATAAACCTCATAATTAAAAATTTATCTAAGTCACTAACTGAGAATAAATATTCTCAA
TTAGATGAAGAGCAACCAATGGAGATTGATCTCGTGCCGAGAGGTTCTCACCATCATCACCATCATTAAA
CAGGCCCCTTTTCCTTTGTCGATATCATGTAATTAGTTATGTCACGCTTACATTCACGCCCTCCTCCCAC
ATCCGCTCTAACCGAAAAGGAAGGAGTTAGACAACCTGAAGTCTAGGTCCCTATTTATTTTTTTTAATAG
TTATGTTAGTATTAAGAACGTTATTTATATTTCAAATTTTTCTTTTTTTTCTGTACAAAGCGGCCGCCGA
ACCACTAGTGCACTGCAGTACACGGTTTCCTTGAAATTTTTTTGATTCGGTAATCTCCGAACAGAAGGAA
GAACGAAGGAAGGAGCACAGACTTAGATTGGTATATATACGCATATGTAGTGTTGAAGAAACATGAAATT
GCCCAGTATTCTTAACCCAACTGCACAGAACAAAAACGTGCAGGAAACGAAGATAAATCATGTCGAAAGC
TACATATAAGGAACGTGCTGCTACTCATCCTAGTCCTGTTGCTGCCAAGCTATTTAATATCATGCACGAA
AAGCAAACAAACTTGTGTGCTTCATTGGATGTTCGTACCACCAAGGAATTACTGGAGTTAGTTGAAGCAT
TAGGTCCCAAAATTTGTTTACTAAAAACACATGTGGATATCTTGACTGATTTTTCCATGGAGGGCACAGT
TAAGCCGCTAAAGGCATTATCCGCCAAGTACAATTTTTTACTCTTCGAGGACAGAAAATTTGCTGACATT
GGTAATACAGTCAAATTGCAGTACTCTGCGGGTGTATACAGAATAGCAGAATGGGCAGACATTACGAATG
CACACGGTGTGGTGGGCCCAGGTATTGTTAGCGGTTTGAAGCAGGCGGCAGAAGAAGTAACAAAGGAACC
TAGAGGCCTTTTGATGTTAGCAGAATTGTCATGCAAGGGCTCCCTATCTACTGGAGAATATACTAAGGGT
ACTGTTGACATTGCGAAGAGCGACAAAGATTTTGTTATCGGCTTTATTGCTCAAAGAGACATGGGTGGAA
GAGATGAAGGTTACGATTGGTTGATTATGACACCCGGTGTGGGTTTAGATGACAAGGGAGATGCATTGGG
TCAACAGTATAGAACCGTGGATGATGTGGTTTCTACAGGATCTGACATTATTATTGTTGGAAGAGGACTA
TTTGCAAAGGGAAGGGATGCTAAGGTAGAGGGTGAACGTTACAGAAAAGCAGGCTGGGAAGCATATTTGA
GAAGATGCGGCCAGCAAAACTAAAAAACTGTATTATAAGTAAATGCATGTATACTAAACTCACAAATTAG
AGCTTCAATTTAATTATATCAGTTATTACCCGAGTAACGAAGCATCTGTGCTTCATTTTGTAGAACAAAA
ATGCAACGCGAGAGCGCTAATTTTTCAAACAAAGAATCTGAGCTGCATTTTTACAGAACAGAAATGCAAC
GCGAAAGCGCTATTTTACCAACGAAGAATCTGTGCTTCATTTTTGTAAAACAAAAATGCAACGCGAGAGC
GCTAATTTTTCAAACAAAGAATCTGAGCTGCATTTTTACAGAACAGAAATGCAACGCGAGAGCGCTATTT
TACCAACAAAGAATCTATACTTCTTTTTTGTTCTACAAAAATGCATCCCGAGAGCGCTATTTTTCTAACA
AAGCATCTTAGATTACTTTTTTTCTCCTTTGTGCGCTCTATAATGCAGTCTCTTGATAACTTTTTGCACT
GTAGGTCCGTTAAGGTTAGAAGAAGGCTACTTTGGTGTCTATTTTCTCTTCCATAAAAAAAGCCTGACTC
CACTTCCCGCGTTTACTGATTACTAGCGAAGCTGCGGGTGCATTTTTTCAAGATAAAGGCATCCCCGATT
ATATTCTATACCGATGTGGATTGCGCATACTTTGTGAACAGAAAGTGATAGCGTTGATGATTCTTCATTG
GTCAGAAAATTATGAACGGTTTCTTCTATTTTGTCTCTATATACTACGTATAGGAAATGTTTACATTTTC
GTATTGTTTTCGATTCACTCTATGAATAGTTCTTACTACAATTTTTTTGTCTAAAGAGTAATACTAGAGA
TAAACATAAAAAATGTAGAGGTCGAGTTTAGATGCAAGTTCAAGGAGCGAAAGGTGGATGGGTAGGTTAT
ATAGGGATATAGCACAGAGATATATAGCAAAGAGATACTTTTGAGCAATGTTTGTGGAAGCGGTATTCGC
AATATTTTAGTAGCTCGTTACAGTCCGGTGCGTTTTTGGTTTTTTGAAAGTGCGTCATCAGAGCGCTTTT
GGTTTTCAAAAGCGCTCTGAAGTTCCTATACTTTCTAGCTAGAGAATAGGAACTTCCCGAGCGGCCGCGT
GTTACAAGCTTGACTCCAGCGTAACTGGACTGCAATCAACTCACTGGCTCACCTTCACGGGTGGGCCTTT
CTTCGGTAGAAAATCAAAGGATCTTCTTGAGATCCTTTTTTTCTGCGCGTAATCTGCTGCTTGCAAACAA
AAAAACCACCGCTACCAGCGGTGGTTTGTTTGCCGGATCAAGAGCTACCAACTCTTTTTCCGAGGTAACT
GGCTTCAGCAGAGCGCAGATACCAAATACTGTTCTTCTAGTGTAGCCGTAGTTAGGCCACCACTTCAAGA
ACTCTGTAGCACCGCCTACATACCTCGCTCTGCTAATCCTGTTACCAGTGGCTGCTGCCAGTGGCGATAA
GTCGTGTCTTACCGGGTTGGACTCAAGACGATAGTTACCGGATAAGGCGCAGCGGTCGGGCTGAACGGGG
GGTTCGTGCACACAGCCCAGCTTGGAGCGAACGACCTACACCGAACTGAGATACCTACAGCGTGAGCTAT
GAGAAAGCGCCACGCTTCCCGAAGGGAGAAAGGCGGACAGGTATCCGGTAAGCGGCAGGGTCGGAACAGG
AGAGCGCACGAGGGAGCTTCCAGGGGTAAACGCCTGGTATCTTTATAGTCCTGTCGGGTTTCGCCACCTC
TGACTTGAGCATCGATTTTTGTGATGCTCGTCAGGGGGGCGGAGCCTATGGAAAAACGCCAGCAACGCAG
AAAGGCCCACCCGAAGGTGAGCCAGGTGATTACATTTGGGCCCTCATCAGAGGTTTTCACCGTCATCACC
GAAACGCGCGAGGCAGCTGCGGTAAAGCTCATCAGCGTGGTCGTGAAGCGATTCACAGATGTCTGCCTGT
TCATCCGCGTCCAGCTCGTTGAGTTTCTCCAGAAGCGTTAATGTCTGGCTTCTGATAAAGCGGGCCATGT
TAAGGGCGGTTTTTTCCTGTTTGGTCACTTACCAATGCTTAATCAGTGAGGCACCTATCTCAGCGATCTG
TCTATTTCGTTCATCCATAGTTGCCTGACTCCCCGTCGTGTAGATAACTACGATGCGGGAGGGCTTACCA
TCTGGCCCCAGTGCTGCAATGATACCGCGAGACCCACGCTCACCGGCTCCAGATTTATCAGCAATAAACC
AGCCAGCCGGGAGGGCCGAGCGCAGAAGTGATCCTGCAACTTTATCCGCCTCCATCCAGTCTATTAATTG
TTGCCGGGAAGCTAGAGTAAGTAGTTCGCCAGTTAATAGTTTGCGCAACGTTGTTGCCATTGCTACAGGC
ATCGTGGTGTCACGCTCGTCGTTTGGTATGGCTTCATTCAGCTCCGGTTCCCAACGATCAAGGCGAGTTA
CATGATCCCCCATGTTGTGCAAAAAAGCGGTTAGCTCCTTCGGTCCTCCGATCGTTGCCAGAAGTAAGTT
GGCCGCAGTGTTATCACTCATGGTTATGGCAGCACTGCATAATTCTCTTACTGTCATGCCATCCGTGAGA
TGCTTTTCTGTGACTGGTGAGTACTCAACCAAGTCATTCTGAGAATAGTGTATGCGGCGACCGAGTTGCT
CTTGCCCGGCGTCAATACGGGATAATACCGCGCCACATAGCAGAACTTTAAAAGTGCTCATCATTGGAAA
ACGTTCTTCGGGGCGTAAACTCTCAAGGATCTTACCGCTGTTGAGATCCAGTTCGATGTAACCCACTCGT
GCACCCAACTGATCTTCAGCATCTTTTACTTTCACCAGCGTTTCTGGGTGAGCAAAAACAGGAAGGCAAA
ATGCCGCAAAAAAGGGAATAAGGGCGACACGGAAATGTTGAATACTCATTTTAGCTTCCTTAGCTCCTGA
AAATCTCGATAACTCAAAAAATACGCCCGGTAGTGATCTTATTTCATTATGGTGAAAGTTGGAACCTCTT
ACGTGCCGATCAAGTCAAAAGCCTCCGGTCGGAGGCTTTTGACTTTCTGCTATGGAGGTCAGGTATGATT
TAAATGGTCAGTTAGA
Features (pLannotate 1.2.2; 13 found; start..end, strand, type, name):
     25..466     +  promoter       GAL1 promoter: S. cerevisiae GAL1; inducible promoter, regulated by Gal4
    478..660     +  CDS            NS6_SARS2: Experimental evidence at protein level: Swiss-Prot protein existence level 1. Disrupts cell nuclear import complex formation by tethering karyopherin alpha 2 and karyopherin beta 1 to the membrane. Retention of import factors at the ER/Golgi membrane leads to a loss of transport into the nucleus. Thereby prevents STAT1 nuclear translocation in response to interferon signaling, thus blocking the expression of interferon stimulated genes (ISGs) that display multiple antiviral activities (PubMed:33097660). Suppresses IFN-beta production possibly by blocking IRF3 nuclear translocation (PubMed:3297
    725..897     +  terminator     CYC1 terminator (fragment): S. cerevisiae CYC1; transcription terminator for CYC1
    933..1109    +  promoter       URA3 promoter (fragment): S. cerevisiae URA3
   1110..1913    +  CDS            URA3: orotidine-5'-phosphate decarboxylase, required for uracil biosynthesis; S. cerevisiae URA3; yeast auxotrophic marker, counterselectable with 5-fluoroorotic acid (5-FOA)
   1996..2978    -  rep_origin     2μ ori: yeast 2μ plasmid origin of replication
   3056..3085    +  terminator     T3Te terminator: phage T3 early transcription terminator
   3107..3694    +  rep_origin     ori: high-copy-number ColE1/pMB1/pBR322/pUC origin of replication
   3706..3733    -  terminator     T7Te terminator: phage T7 early transcription terminator
   3757..3948    -  CDS            rop: Rop protein, which maintains plasmids at low copy number; rop
   3949..4809    -  CDS            AmpR: β-lactamase; bla; confers resistance to ampicillin, carbenicillin, and related antibiotics
   4810..4912    -  promoter       cat promoter: promoter of the E. coli cat gene encoding chloramphenicol acetyltransferase
   4913..4944    -  terminator     tonB terminator: bidirectional E. coli tonB-P14 transcription terminator
