[The description below was written by a language model from this plasmid's Addgene catalogue record and pLannotate feature annotations shown in this document.]
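Description:
pGBW-m4046329 is an E. coli–yeast shuttle plasmid for galactose-inducible expression of the SARS-CoV-2 ORF6 accessory protein in Saccharomyces cerevisiae. In bacteria it replicates from a high-copy ColE1/pUC-type origin and is selected with ampicillin. The feature table places the β-lactamase gene downstream of a cat promoter, with a short rop annotation next to it, although the catalogue entry lists the plasmid as high copy. Short phage and bacterial terminators (T3Te, T7Te, tonB) flank the bacterial modules and probably insulate them from read-through transcription. In yeast the 2μ origin supports episomal, multicopy maintenance. The URA3 marker, driven by its own promoter, allows selection in ura3 strains on medium lacking uracil and counterselection with 5-fluoroorotic acid.

The expression cassette consists of the GAL1 promoter, the ORF6 coding sequence and a CYC1 terminator fragment. GAL1 is regulated by Gal4, so transcription is induced by galactose, which is useful for a viral protein that might be poorly tolerated by the host. The insert is recorded as wild type, based on the NCBI reference protein, and was made by gene synthesis. The record lists a thrombin-cleavable 6xHis tag supplied by the backbone at the C terminus. This tag is not annotated separately in the feature table, though there is a short unannotated stretch between the ORF6 annotation and the terminator where it could lie. The tag would allow affinity purification or detection, followed by its removal. ORF6 is annotated as an interferon antagonist that tethers karyopherin import factors to ER/Golgi membranes and blocks STAT1 nuclear translocation. The plasmid therefore suits producing the protein in yeast or studying its effects there, but the record states only yeast expression as its purpose.
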