Addgene plasmid #145528: pGBW-m4046329
Purpose: Yeast Expression plasmid for SARS-CoV-2 ORF6 protein
Depositing lab: Ginkgo Bioworks & Benjie Chen. Depositing organization: Ginkgo Bioworks.
Backbone
  Vector backbone: AmpR; 2u URA3
  Backbone size w/o insert (bp): 4078
  Vector type: Yeast Expression
  Selectable markers: URA3
Growth in bacteria
  Bacterial resistance: Ampicillin, 100 μg/mL
  Growth temperature: 37°C
  Growth strain: DH5alpha
  Copy number: High Copy
Gene/Insert
  Gene/Insert name: SARS-CoV-2 ORF6 protein
  Species: S. cerevisiae (budding yeast); Severe acute respiratory syndrome coronavirus 2
  Insert size (bp): 179
  Mutation: wt
  Entrez Gene: ORF6 (a.k.a. GU280_gp06)
  Promoter: pGAL1
  Tag / fusion protein: Cleavable thrombin;6xHIS (C terminal on backbone)
  Cloning method: Unknown
Resource information
  A portion of this plasmid was derived from a plasmid made by: GinkgoBioworks
Depositor comments: NCBI Reference Sequence: YP_009724394.1Created by gene synthesis with Not1 site.
How to cite: pGBW-m4046329 was a gift from Ginkgo Bioworks & Benjie Chen (Addgene plasmid # 145528 ; http://n2t.net/addgene:145528 ; RRID:Addgene_145528)
